Addgene plasmid #213963: pMK053
Purpose: Dual-Reporter Plasmid for mRNA 3'UTR Massively Parallel Reporter Assays
Depositing lab: Hani Goodarzi. Depositing organization: University of California, San Francisco (UCSF). Publication: A systematic search for RNA structural switches across the human transcriptome. Khoroshkin M, Asarnow D, Zhou S, Navickas A, Winters A, Goudreau J, Zhou SK, Yu J, Palka C, Fish L, Borah A, Yousefi K, Carpenter C, Ansel KM, Cheng Y, Gilbert LA, Goodarzi H. Nat Methods. 2024 Sep;21(9):1634-1645. doi: 10.1038/s41592-024-02335-1. Epub 2024 Jul 16. PubMed 39014073.
Backbone
  Vector backbone: BTV
  Backbone manufacturer: Addgene #84771
  Total vector size (bp): 10000
  Vector type: Mammalian Expression, Bacterial Expression, Lentiviral
  Selectable markers: Puromycin
Growth in bacteria
  Bacterial resistance: Ampicillin, 100 μg/mL
  Growth temperature: 30°C
  Growth strain: NEB Stable
  Copy number: High Copy
Gene/Insert
  Gene/Insert name: 3'UTR cloning site (alt name: 3'UTR cloning site)
  Species: Synthetic
  Insert size (bp): 10
  Cloning method: Restriction Enzyme; 5′ cloning site MluI (not destroyed); 3′ cloning site PacI (not destroyed)
  Sequencing primers: 5′ ctgctagctagatgactaaacgc; 3′ gtggtctggatccaccggtcc
Terms and licenses: Academic/Nonprofit Terms; Industry Terms: Not Available to Industry
How to cite: pMK053 was a gift from Hani Goodarzi (Addgene plasmid # 213963 ; http://n2t.net/addgene:213963 ; RRID:Addgene_213963)
