[The description below was written by a language model from this plasmid's Addgene catalogue record and pLannotate feature annotations shown in this document.]
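Description:
pMK053 is a third-generation-style, self-inactivating lentiviral dual-reporter plasmid of roughly 10 kb, built on the BTV bidirectional backbone and designed for massively parallel reporter assays of mRNA 3'UTR elements. In bacteria it is maintained through a high-copy ColE1/pUC origin with ampicillin resistance (AmpR). An f1 origin, an SV40 origin and lac/T7/T3 remnants of the cloning backbone are also present. The viral portion has a CMV enhancer/promoter fused to a truncated HIV-1 5' LTR, which drives Tat-independent genomic RNA production. It is followed by the Ψ packaging signal with a gag fragment, the RRE for Rev-dependent export, the cPPT/CTS, a WPRE, and a ΔU3 3' LTR that inactivates the LTR promoter after integration.

The payload between the LTRs is a divergent two-reporter unit. A human PGK promoter drives the forward-strand puromycin N-acetyltransferase and mCherry coding sequences. The annotation does not show the element linking them. An adjacent minimal CMV promoter in the opposite orientation drives EGFP, which terminates at an antisense-placed SV40 polyadenylation signal. The catalogued insert is a short synthetic 3'UTR cloning site flanked by retained MluI and PacI sites. It is not annotated in the feature table, but the unannotated gap between the EGFP stop and the SV40 poly(A) region suggests that library fragments go downstream of EGFP. In this layout, candidate 3'UTR sequences would alter one reporter's output, while mCherry from the same integrated locus would serve as an internal normaliser. Puromycin would select transduced mammalian cells. The associated work used this approach to search for RNA structural switches in the human transcriptome.
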