Features (pLannotate 1.2.2; 33 found; start..end, strand, type, name):
    343..576     +  misc_feature   RRE: The Rev response element (RRE) of HIV-1 allows for Rev-dependent mRNA export from the nucleus to the cytoplasm.
    953..1053    +  CDS            Rev (fragment): human immunodeficiency virus 1 (HIV-1) Rev protein; rev; enhances nuclear export of unspliced and incompletely spliced viral mRNAs
   1072..1189    +  misc_feature   cPPT/CTS: central polypurine tract and central termination sequence of HIV-1
   1219..1303    +  CDS            large T antigen (fragment): large T antigen from SV40 (simian virus 40)
   1326..1460    +  polyA_signal   SV40 poly(A) signal: SV40 polyadenylation signal
   1692..2405    -  CDS            EGFP: EGFP is a basic (constitutively fluorescent) green fluorescent protein published in 1996, derived from Aequorea victoria. It is reported to be a rapidly-maturing weak dimer with moderate acid sensitivity.
   2503..2541    -  promoter       minimal CMV promoter: human cytomegalovirus (CMV) immediate early promoter
   2543..2566    -  misc_feature   MCS (fragment): pBluescript multiple cloning site
   2569..3079    +  promoter       hPGK promoter: human phosphoglycerate kinase 1 promoter
   3082..3106    +  misc_feature   MCS (fragment): pBluescript multiple cloning site
   3221..3817    +  CDS            PuroR: puromycin N-acetyltransferase; pac from Streptomyces alboniger; confers resistance to puromycin
   3893..4600    +  CDS            mCherry: monomeric derivative of DsRed fluorescent protein (Shaner et al., 2004) mammalian codon-optimized
   4620..5208    +  misc_feature   WPRE: woodchuck hepatitis virus posttranscriptional regulatory element
   5225..5293    +  CDS            nef (fragment): NEF_HV1Z2 - Experimental evidence at protein level: Swiss-Prot protein existence level 1. Extracellular Nef protein targets CD4(+) T-lymphocytes for apoptosis by interacting with CXCR4 surface receptors. From Human immunodeficiency virus type 1 group M subtype D (isolate Z2/CDC-Z34) (HIV-1).
   5295..5528    +  LTR            3' LTR (ΔU3): self-inactivating 3' long terminal repeat (LTR) from HIV-1
   5600..5721    +  polyA_signal   SV40 poly(A) signal: SV40 polyadenylation signal
   5761..5896    +  rep_origin     SV40 ori: SV40 origin of replication
   5917..5935    -  promoter       T7 promoter: promoter for bacteriophage T7 RNA polymerase
   5943..6098    +  CDS            lacZα (fragment): LacZα fragment of β-galactosidase; lacZ fragment
   6103..6531    +  rep_origin     f1 ori (sequence partly withheld): f1 bacteriophage origin of replication; arrow indicates direction of (+) strand synthesis
   6584..6688    +  promoter       AmpR promoter: bla
   6689..7549    +  CDS            AmpR: β-lactamase; bla; confers resistance to ampicillin, carbenicillin, and related antibiotics
   7720..8308    +  rep_origin     ori: high-copy-number ColE1/pMB1/pBR322/pUC origin of replication
   8491..8583    +  CDS            lacI (fragment): lac repressor; lacI; The lac repressor binds to the lac operator to inhibit transcription in E. coli. This inhibition can be relieved by adding lactose or isopropyl-β-D-thiogalactopyranoside (IPTG).
   8596..8617    +  protein_bind   CAP binding site: CAP binding activates transcription in the presence of cAMP. E. coli catabolite activator protein
   8632..8662    +  promoter       lac promoter: promoter for the E. coli lac operon
   8670..8686    +  protein_bind   lac operator: The lac repressor binds to the lac operator to inhibit transcription in E. coli. This inhibition can be relieved by adding lactose or isopropyl-β-D-thiogalactopyranoside (IPTG). lac repressor encoded by lacI
   8731..8749    +  promoter       T3 promoter: promoter for bacteriophage T3 RNA polymerase
   8850..9229    +  enhancer       CMV enhancer: human cytomegalovirus immediate early enhancer
   9230..9433    +  promoter       CMV promoter: human cytomegalovirus (CMV) immediate early promoter
   9448..9628    +  LTR            5' LTR (truncated): truncated 5' long terminal repeat (LTR) from HIV-1
   9675..9800    +  misc_feature   HIV-1 Ψ: packaging signal of human immunodeficiency virus type 1
   9784..197     +  CDS            HIV-1 gag (fragment) (across the origin): gag protein from human immunodeficiency virus 1; gag
>Addgene plasmid #213963 | pMK053 | addgene full sequence | sequence record 421640 | Addgene NGS Result
GGCTGTAGACAAATACTGGGACAGCTACAACCATCCCTTCAGACAGGATCAGAAGAACTTAGATCATTAT
ATAATACAGTAGCAACCCTCTATTGTGTGCATCAAAGGATAGAGATAAAAGACACCAAGGAAGCTTTAGA
CAAGATAGAGGAAGAGCAAAACAAAAGTAAGACCACCGCACAGCAAGCGGCCGCTGATCTTCAGACCTGG
AGGAGGAGATATGAGGGACAATTGGAGAAGTGAATTATATAAATATAAAGTAGTAAAAATTGAACCATTA
GGAGTAGCACCCACCAAGGCAAAGAGAAGAGTGGTGCAGAGAGAAAAAAGAGCAGTGGGAATAGGAGCTT
TGTTCCTTGGGTTCTTGGGAGCAGCAGGAAGCACTATGGGCGCAGCGTCAATGACGCTGACGGTACAGGC
CAGACAATTATTGTCTGGTATAGTGCAGCAGCAGAACAATTTGCTGAGGGCTATTGAGGCGCAACAGCAT
CTGTTGCAACTCACAGTCTGGGGCATCAAGCAGCTCCAGGCAAGAATCCTGGCTGTGGAAAGATACCTAA
AGGATCAACAGCTCCTGGGGATTTGGGGTTGCTCTGGAAAACTCATTTGCACCACTGCTGTGCCTTGGAA
TGCTAGTTGGAGTAATAAATCTCTGGAACAGATTTGGAATCACACGACCTGGATGGAGTGGGACAGAGAA
ATTAACAATTACACAAGCTTAATACACTCCTTAATTGAAGAATCGCAAAACCAGCAAGAAAAGAATGAAC
AAGAATTATTGGAATTAGATAAATGGGCAAGTTTGTGGAATTGGTTTAACATAACAAATTGGCTGTGGTA
TATAAAATTATTCATAATGATAGTAGGAGGCTTGGTAGGTTTAAGAATAGTTTTTGCTGTACTTTCTATA
GTGAATAGAGTTAGGCAGGGATATTCACCATTATCGTTTCAGACCCACCTCCCAACCCCGAGGGGACCCG
ACAGGCCCGAAGGAATAGAAGAAGAAGGTGGAGAGAGAGACAGAGACAGATCCATTCGATTAGTGAACGG
ATCTCGACGGTATCGGTTAACTTTTAAAAGAAAAGGGGGGATTGGGGGGTACAGTGCAGGGGAAAGAATA
GTAGACATAATAGCAACAGACATACAAACTAAAGAATTACAAAAACAAATTACAAAAATTCAAAATTTTA
TCGATCACGAGACTAGCCTCGAGAGATCTGATCATAATCAGCCATACCACATTTGTAGAGGTTTTACTTG
CTTTAAAAAACCTCCCACACCTCCCCCTGAACCTGAAACATAAAATGAATGCAATTGTTGTTGTTAACTT
GTTTATTGCAGCTTATAATGGTTACAAATAAGGCAATAGCATCACAAATTTCACAAATAAGGCATTTTTT
TCACTGCATTCTAGTTTTGGTTTGTCCAAACTCATCAATGTATCTTATCATGTCTGGATCTCAAATCCCT
CGGAAGCTGCGCCTGTCTTAGGTTGGAGTGATACATTTTTATCACTTTTACCCGTCTTTGGATTAGGCAG
TAGCTCTGACGGCCCTCCTGTCTTAGGTTAGTGAAAAATGTCACTCTCTTACCCGTCATTGGCTGTCCAG
CTTAGCTCGCAGGGGAGGTGGTCTGGATCCACCGGTCCGGTTTAATTAACGTAGCACGCGTTTAGTCATC
TAGCTAGCAGTGTACAGCTCGTCCATGCCGAGAGTGATCCCGGCGGCGGTCACGAACTCCAGCAGGACCA
TGTGATCGCGCTTCTCGTTGGGGTCTTTGCTCAGGGCGGACTGGGTGCTCAGGTAGTGGTTGTCGGGCAG
CAGCACGGGGCCGTCGCCGATGGGGGTGTTCTGCTGGTAGTGGTCGGCGAGCTGCACGCTGCCGTCCTCG
ATGTTGTGGCGGATCTTGAAGTTCACCTTGATGCCGTTCTTCTGCTTGTCGGCCATGATATAGACGTTGT
GGCTGTTGTAGTTGTACTCCAGCTTGTGCCCCAGGATGTTGCCGTCCTCCTTGAAGTCGATGCCCTTCAG
CTCGATGCGGTTCACCAGGGTGTCGCCCTCGAACTTCACCTCGGCGCGGGTCTTGTAGTTGCCGTCGTCC
TTGAAGAAGATGGTGCGCTCCTGGACGTAGCCTTCGGGCATGGCGGACTTGAAGAAGTCGTGCTGCTTCA
TGTGGTCGGGGTAGCGGCTGAAGCACTGCACGCCGTAGGTCAGGGTGGTCACGAGGGTGGGCCAGGGCAC
GGGCAGCTTGCCGGTGGTGCAGATGAACTTCAGGGTCAGCTTGCCGTAGGTGGCATCGCCCTCGCCCTCG
CCGGACACGCTGAACTTGTGGCCGTTTACGTCGCCGTCCAGCTCGACCAGGATGGGCACCACCCCGGTGA
ACAGCTCCTCGCCCTTGCTCACCATGGTGAATTCCGCGGAGGCTGGATCGGTCCCGGTGTCTTCTATGGA
GGTCAAAACAGCGTGGATGGCGTCTCCAGGCGATCTGACGGTTCACTAAACGAGCTCTGCTTATATAGGC
CTCCCACCGTACACGCCTACCCTCGAGAAGCTTGATATCGAATTCCACGGGGTTGGGGTTGCGCCTTTTC
CAAGGCAGCCCTGGGTTTGCGCAGGGACGCGGCTGCTCTGGGCGTGGTTCCGGGAAACGCAGCGGCGCCG
ACCCTGGGTCTCGCACATTCTTCACGTCCGTTCGCAGCGTCACCCGGATCTTCGCCGCTACCCTTGTGGG
CCCCCCGGCGACGCTTCCTGCTCCGCCCCTAAGTCGGGAAGGTTCCTTGCGGTTCGCGGCGTGCCGGACG
TGACAAACGGAAGCCGCACGTCTCACTAGTACCCTCGCAGACGGACAGCGCCAGGGAGCAATGGCAGCGC
GCCGACCGCGATGGGCTGTGGCCAATAGCGGCTGCTCAGCAGGGCGCGCCGAGAGCAGCGGCCGGGAAGG
GGCGGTGCGGGAGGCGGGGTGTGGGGCGGTAGTGTGGGCCCTGTTCCTGCCCGCGCGGTGTTCCGCATTC
TGCAAGCCTCCGGAGCGCACGTCGGCAGTCGGCTCCCTCGTTGACCGAATCACCGACCTCTCTCCCCAGG
GGGATCCCCCGGGCTGCAGGAATTCGGGCCGCGGCCAGCTCCGGCGGGCAGGGGGGGCGCTGGAGCGCAG
CGCAGCGCAGCCCCATCAGTCCGCAAAGCGGACCGAGCTGGAAGTCGAGCGCTGCCGCGGGAGGCGGGCG
ATGACCGAGTACAAGCCCACGGTGCGCCTCGCCACCCGCGACGACGTCCCCCGGGCCGTACGCACCCTCG
CCGCCGCGTTCGCCGACTACCCCGCCACGCGCCACACCGTCGACCCGGACCGCCACATCGAGCGGGTCAC
CGAGCTGCAAGAACTCTTCCTCACGCGCGTCGGGCTCGACATCGGCAAGGTGTGGGTCGCGGACGACGGC
GCCGCGGTGGCGGTCTGGACCACGCCGGAGAGCGTCGAAGCGGGGGCGGTGTTCGCCGAGATCGGCCCGC
GCATGGCCGAGTTGAGCGGTTCCCGGCTGGCCGCGCAGCAACAGATGGAAGGCCTCCTGGCGCCGCACCG
GCCCAAGGAGCCCGCGTGGTTCCTGGCCACCGTCGGCGTCTCGCCCGACCACCAGGGCAAGGGTCTGGGC
AGCGCCGTCGTGCTCCCCGGAGTGGAGGCGGCCGAGCGCGCCGGGGTGCCCGCCTTCCTGGAGACCTCCG
CGCCCCGCAACCTCCCCTTCTACGAGCGGCTCGGCTTCACCGTCACCGCCGACGTCGAGGTGCCCGAAGG
ACCGCGCACCTGGTGCATGACCCGCAAGCCCGGTGCCGGATCGGGAGAGGGCAGAGGAAGTCTGCTAACA
TGCGGTGACGTCGAGGAGAATCCTGGCCCACCGGTCGCCACCGTGAGCAAGGGCGAGGAGGATAACATGG
CCATCATCAAGGAGTTCATGCGCTTCAAGGTGCACATGGAGGGCTCCGTGAACGGCCACGAGTTCGAGAT
CGAGGGCGAGGGCGAGGGCCGCCCCTACGAGGGCACCCAGACCGCCAAGCTGAAGGTGACCAAGGGTGGC
CCCCTGCCCTTCGCCTGGGACATCCTGTCCCCTCAGTTCATGTACGGCTCCAAGGCCTACGTGAAGCACC
CCGCCGACATCCCCGACTACTTGAAGCTGTCCTTCCCCGAGGGCTTCAAGTGGGAGCGCGTGATGAACTT
CGAGGACGGCGGCGTGGTGACCGTGACCCAGGACTCCTCCCTGCAGGACGGCGAGTTCATCTACAAGGTG
AAGCTGCGCGGCACCAACTTCCCCTCCGACGGCCCCGTAATGCAGAAGAAGACCATGGGCTGGGAGGCCT
CCTCCGAGAGAATGTACCCCGAGGACGGCGCCCTGAAGGGCGAGATCAAGCAGAGGCTGAAGCTGAAGGA
CGGCGGCCACTACGACGCTGAGGTCAAGACCACCTACAAGGCCAAGAAGCCCGTGCAGCTGCCCGGCGCC
TACAACGTCAACATCAAGTTGGACATCACCTCCCACAACGAGGACTACACCATCGTGGAACAGTACGAAC
GCGCCGAGGGCCGCCACTCCACCGGCGGCATGGACGAGCTGTACAAGTAGAGTCGAGTCTAGAGTCGACA
ATCAACCTCTGGATTACAAAATTTGTGAAAGATTGACTGGTATTCTTAACTATGTTGCTCCTTTTACGCT
ATGTGGATACGCTGCTTTAATGCCTTTGTATCATGCTATTGCTTCCCGTATGGCTTTCATTTTCTCCTCC
TTGTATAAATCCTGGTTGCTGTCTCTTTATGAGGAGTTGTGGCCCGTTGTCAGGCAACGTGGCGTGGTGT
GCACTGTGTTTGCTGACGCAACCCCCACTGGTTGGGGCATTGCCACCACCTGTCAGCTCCTTTCCGGGAC
TTTCGCTTTCCCCCTCCCTATTGCCACGGCGGAACTCATCGCCGCCTGCCTTGCCCGCTGCTGGACAGGG
GCTCGGCTGTTGGGCACTGACAATTCCGTGGTGTTGTCGGGGAAGCTGACGTCCTTTCCATGGCTGCTCG
CCTGTGTTGCCACCTGGATTCTGCGCGGGACGTCCTTCTGCTACGTCCCTTCGGCCCTCAATCCAGCGGA
CCTTCCTTCCCGCGGCCTGCTGCCGGCTCTGCGGCCTCTTCCGCGTCTTCGCCTTCGCCCTCAGACGAGT
CGGATCTCCCTTTGGGCCGCCTCCCCGCCTGGAATTCGAGCTCGGTACCTTTAAGACCAATGACTTACAA
GGCAGCTGTAGATCTTAGCCACTTTTTAAAAGAAAAGGGGGGACTGGAAGGGCTAATTCACTCCCAACGA
AGACAAGATCTGCTTTTTGCTTGTACTGGGTCTCTCTGGTTAGACCAGATCTGAGCCTGGGAGCTCTCTG
GCTAACTAGGGAACCCACTGCTTAAGCCTCAATAAAGCTTGCCTTGAGTGCTTCAAGTAGTGTGTGCCCG
TCTGTTGTGTGACTCTGGTAACTAGAGATCCCTCAGACCCTTTTAGTCAGTGTGGAAAATCTCTAGCAGT
AGTAGTTCATGTCATCTTATTATTCAGTATTTATAACTTGCAAAGAAATGAATATCAGAGAGTGAGAGGA
ACTTGTTTATTGCAGCTTATAATGGTTACAAATAAAGCAATAGCATCACAAATTTCACAAATAAAGCATT
TTTTTCACTGCATTCTAGTTGTGGTTTGTCCAAACTCATCAATGTATCTTATCATGTCTGGCTCTAGCTA
TCCCGCCCCTAACTCCGCCCATCCCGCCCCTAACTCCGCCCAGTTCCGCCCATTCTCCGCCCCATGGCTG
ACTAATTTTTTTTATTTATGCAGAGGCCGAGGCCGCCTCGGCCTCTGAGCTATTCCAGAAGTAGTGAGGA
GGCTTTTTTGGAGGCCTAGGGACGTACCCAATTCGCCCTATAGTGAGTCGTATTACGCGCGCTCACTGGC
CGTCGTTTTACAACGTCGTGACTGGGAAAACCCTGGCGTTACCCAACTTAATCGCCTTGCAGCACATCCC
CCTTTCGCCAGCTGGCGTAATAGCGAAGAGGCCCGCACCGATCGCCCTTCCCAACAGTTGCGCAGCCTGA
ATGGCGAATGGG
[124 nt withheld, positions 6103-6226]
C
[91 nt withheld, positions 6228-6318]
A
[49 nt withheld, positions 6320-6368]
CCTTTGACGTTGGAGTCCACGTTCTTT
[37 nt withheld, positions 6396-6432]
ACCCTATCTCGGTCTATTCTTTTGATTTATAAGGGATTTTGCCGATTTCGGCCTATTGGTTAAAAAATGA
GCTGATTTAACAAAAATTTAACGCGAATTTTAACAAAATATTAACGCTTACAATTTAGGTGGCACTTTTC
GGGGAAATGTGCGCGGAACCCCTATTTGTTTATTTTTCTAAATACATTCAAATATGTATCCGCTCATGAG
ACAATAACCCTGATAAATGCTTCAATAATATTGAAAAAGGAAGAGTATGAGTATTCAACATTTCCGTGTC
GCCCTTATTCCCTTTTTTGCGGCATTTTGCCTTCCTGTTTTTGCTCACCCAGAAACGCTGGTGAAAGTAA
AAGATGCTGAAGATCAGTTGGGTGCACGAGTGGGTTACATCGAACTGGATCTCAACAGCGGTAAGATCCT
TGAGAGTTTTCGCCCCGAAGAACGTTTTCCAATGATGAGCACTTTTAAAGTTCTGCTATGTGGCGCGGTA
TTATCCCGTATTGACGCCGGGCAAGAGCAACTCGGTCGCCGCATACACTATTCTCAGAATGACTTGGTTG
AGTACTCACCAGTCACAGAAAAGCATCTTACGGATGGCATGACAGTAAGAGAATTATGCAGTGCTGCCAT
AACCATGAGTGATAACACTGCGGCCAACTTACTTCTGACAACGATCGGAGGACCGAAGGAGCTAACCGCT
TTTTTGCACAACATGGGGGATCATGTAACTCGCCTTGATCGTTGGGAACCGGAGCTGAATGAAGCCATAC
CAAACGACGAGCGTGACACCACGATGCCTGTAGCAATGGCAACAACGTTGCGCAAACTATTAACTGGCGA
ACTACTTACTCTAGCTTCCCGGCAACAATTAATAGACTGGATGGAGGCGGATAAAGTTGCAGGACCACTT
CTGCGCTCGGCCCTTCCGGCTGGCTGGTTTATTGCTGATAAATCTGGAGCCGGTGAGCGTGGGTCTCGCG
GTATCATTGCAGCACTGGGGCCAGATGGTAAGCCCTCCCGTATCGTAGTTATCTACACGACGGGGAGTCA
GGCAACTATGGATGAACGAAATAGACAGATCGCTGAGATAGGTGCCTCACTGATTAAGCATTGGTAACTG
TCAGACCAAGTTTACTCATATATACTTTAGATTGATTTAAAACTTCATTTTTAATTTAAAAGGATCTAGG
TGAAGATCCTTTTTGATAATCTCATGACCAAAATCCCTTAACGTGAGTTTTCGTTCCACTGAGCGTCAGA
CCCCGTAGAAAAGATCAAAGGATCTTCTTGAGATCCTTTTTTTCTGCGCGTAATCTGCTGCTTGCAAACA
AAAAAACCACCGCTACCAGCGGTGGTTTGTTTGCCGGATCAAGAGCTACCAACTCTTTTTCCGAAGGTAA
CTGGCTTCAGCAGAGCGCAGATACCAAATACTGTTCTTCTAGTGTAGCCGTAGTTAGGCCACCACTTCAA
GAACTCTGTAGCACCGCCTACATACCTCGCTCTGCTAATCCTGTTACCAGTGGCTGCTGCCAGTGGCGAT
AAGTCGTGTCTTACCGGGTTGGACTCAAGACGATAGTTACCGGATAAGGCGCAGCGGTCGGGCTGAACGG
GGGGTTCGTGCACACAGCCCAGCTTGGAGCGAACGACCTACACCGAACTGAGATACCTACAGCGTGAGCT
ATGAGAAAGCGCCACGCTTCCCGAAGGGAGAAAGGCGGACAGGTATCCGGTAAGCGGCAGGGTCGGAACA
GGAGAGCGCACGAGGGAGCTTCCAGGGGGAAACGCCTGGTATCTTTATAGTCCTGTCGGGTTTCGCCACC
TCTGACTTGAGCGTCGATTTTTGTGATGCTCGTCAGGGGGGCGGAGCCTATGGAAAAACGCCAGCAACGC
GGCCTTTTTACGGTTCCTGGCCTTTTGCTGGCCTTTTGCTCACATGTTCTTTCCTGCGTTATCCCCTGAT
TCTGTGGATAACCGTATTACCGCCTTTGAGTGAGCTGATACCGCTCGCCGCAGCCGAACGACCGAGCGCA
GCGAGTCAGTGAGCGAGGAAGCGGAAGAGCGCCCAATACGCAAACCGCCTCTCCCCGCGCGTTGGCCGAT
TCATTAATGCAGCTGGCACGACAGGTTTCCCGACTGGAAAGCGGGCAGTGAGCGCAACGCAATTAATGTG
AGTTAGCTCACTCATTAGGCACCCCAGGCTTTACACTTTATGCTTCCGGCTCGTATGTTGTGTGGAATTG
TGAGCGGATAACAATTTCACACAGGAAACAGCTATGACCATGATTACGCCAAGCGCGCAATTAACCCTCA
CTAAAGGGAACAAAAGCTGGAGCTGCAAGCTTGGCCATTGCATACGTTGTATCCATATCATAATATGTAC
ATTTATATTGGCTCATGTCCAACATTACCGCCATGTTGACATTGATTATTGACTAGTTATTAATAGTAAT
CAATTACGGGGTCATTAGTTCATAGCCCATATATGGAGTTCCGCGTTACATAACTTACGGTAAATGGCCC
GCCTGGCTGACCGCCCAACGACCCCCGCCCATTGACGTCAATAATGACGTATGTTCCCATAGTAACGCCA
ATAGGGACTTTCCATTGACGTCAATGGGTGGAGTATTTACGGTAAACTGCCCACTTGGCAGTACATCAAG
TGTATCATATGCCAAGTACGCCCCCTATTGACGTCAATGACGGTAAATGGCCCGCCTGGCATTATGCCCA
GTACATGACCTTATGGGACTTTCCTACTTGGCAGTACATCTACGTATTAGTCATCGCTATTACCATGGTG
ATGCGGTTTTGGCAGTACATCAATGGGCGTGGATAGCGGTTTGACTCACGGGGATTTCCAAGTCTCCACC
CCATTGACGTCAATGGGAGTTTGTTTTGGCACCAAAATCAACGGGACTTTCCAAAATGTCGTAACAACTC
CGCCCCATTGACGCAAATGGGCGGTAGGCGTGTACGGTGGGAGGTCTATATAAGCAGAGCTCGTTTAGTG
AACCGGGGTCTCTCTGGTTAGACCAGATCTGAGCCTGGGAGCTCTCTGGCTAACTAGGGAACCCACTGCT
TAAGCCTCAATAAAGCTTGCCTTGAGTGCTTCAAGTAGTGTGTGCCCGTCTGTTGTGTGACTCTGGTAAC
TAGAGATCCCTCAGACCCTTTTAGTCAGTGTGGAAAATCTCTAGCAGTGGCGCCCGAACAGGGACTTGAA
AGCGAAAGGGAAACCAGAGGAGCTCTCTCGACGCAGGACTCGGCTTGCTGAAGCGCGCACGGCAAGAGGC
GAGGGGCGGCGACTGGTGAGTACGCCAAAAATTTTGACTAGCGGAGGCTAGAAGGAGAGAGATGGGTGCG
AGAGCGTCAGTATTAAGCGGGGGAGAATTAGATCGCGATGGGAAAAAATTCGGTTAAGGCCAGGGGGAAA
GAAAAAATATAAATTAAAACATATAGTATGGGCAAGCAGGGAGCTAGAACGATTCGCAGTTAATCCTGGC
CTGTTAGAAACATCAGAA
